>Addgene plasmid #8844 | pDW446 | depositor full sequence | sequence record 6774 | Author sequence
GCAGTTCGTTGACGCCTTCCTCCGTGTGGCCGAACACGTCGAGCGGGTGGTCGATGACCAGCGGCGTGCC
GCACGCGACGCACAAGTATCTGTACACCGAATGATCGTCGGGCGAAGGCACGTCGGCCTCCAAGTGGCAA
TATTGGCAAATTCGAAAATATATACAGTTGGGTTGTTTGCGCATATCTATCGTGGCGTTGGGCATGTACG
TCCGAACGTTGATTTGCATGCAAGCCGAAATTAAATCATTGCGATTAGTGCGATTAAAACGTTGTACATC
CTCGCTTTTAATCATGCCGTCGATTAAATCGCGCAATCGAGTCAAGTGATCAAAGTGTGGAATAATGTTT
TCTTTGTATTCCCGAGTCAAGCGCAGCGCGTATTTTAACAAACTAGCCATCTTGTAAGTTAGTTTCATTT
AATGCAACTTTATCCAATAATATATTATGTATCGCACGTCAAGAATTAACAATGCGCCCGTTGTCGCATC
TCAACACGACTATGATAGAGATCAAATAAAGCGCGAATTAAATAGCTTGCGACGCAACGTGCACGATCTG
TGCACGCGTTCCGGCACGAGCTTTGATTGTAATAAGTTTTTACGAAGCGATGACATGACCCCCGTAGTGA
CAACGATCACGCCCAAAAGAACTGCCGACTACAAAATTACCGAGTATGTCGGTGACGTTAAAACTATTAA
GCCATCCAATCGACCGTTAGTCGAATCAGGACCGCTGGTGCGAGAAGCCGCGAAGTATGGCGAATGCATC
GTATAACGTGTGGAGTCCGCTCATTAGAGCGTCATGTTTAGACAAGAAAGCTACATATTTAATTGATCCC
GATGATTTTATTGATAAATTGACCCTAACTCCATACACGGTATTCTACAATGGCGGGGTTTTGGTCAAAA
TTTCCGGACTGCGATTGTACATGCTGTTAACGGCTCCGCCCACTATTAATGAAATTAAAAATTCCAATTT
TAAAAAACGCAGCAAGAGAAACATTTGTATGAAAGAATGCGTAGAAGGAAAGAAAAATGTCGTCGACATG
CTGAACAACAAGATTAATATGCCTCCGTGTATAAAAAAAATATTGAACGATTTGAAAGAAAACAATGTAC
CGCGCGGCGGTATGTACAGGAAGAGGTTTATACTAAACTGTTACATTGCAAACGTGGTTTCGTGTGCCAA
GTGTGAAAACCGATGTTTAATCAAGGCTCTGACGCATTTCTACAACCACGACTCCAAGTGTGTGGGTGAA
GTCATGCATCTTTTAATCAAATCCCAAGATGTGTATAAACCACCAAACTGCCAAAAAATGAAAACTGTCG
ACAAGCTCTGTCCGTTTGCTGGCAACTGCAAGGGTCTCAATCCTATTTGTAATTATTGAATAATAAAACA
ATTATAAATGCTAAATTTGTTTTTTATTAACGATACAAACCAAACGCAACAAGAACATTTGTAGTATTAT
CTATAATTGAAAACGCGTAGTTATAATCGCTGAGGTAATATTTAAAATCATTTTCAAATGATTCACAGTT
AATTTGCGACAATATAATTTTATTTTCACATAAACTAGACGCCTTGTCGTCTTCTTCTTCGTATTCCTTC
TCTTTTTCATTTTTCTCCTCATAAAAATTAACATAGTTATTATCGTATCCATATATGTATCTATCGTATA
GAGTAAATTTTTTGTTGTCATAAATATATATGTCTTTTTTAATGGGGTGTATAGTACCGCTGCGCATAGT
TTTTCTGTAATTTACAACAGTGCTATTTTCTGGTAGTTCTTCGGAGTGTGTTGCTTTAATTATTAAATTT
ATATAATCAATGAATTTGGGATCGTCGGTTTTGTACAATATGTTGCCGGCATAGTACGCAGCTTCTTCTA
GTTCAATTACACCATTTTTTAGCAGCACCGGATTAACATAACTTTCCAAAATGTTGTACGAACCGTTAAA
CAAAAACAGTTCACCTCCCTTTTCTATACTATTGTCTGCGAGCAGTTGTTTGTTGTTAAAAATAACAGCC
ATTGTAATGAGACGCACAAACTAATATCACAAACTGGAAATGTCTATCAATATATAGTTGCTGATATCTC
CCCAGCATGCCTGCTATTGTCTTCCCAATCCTCCCCCTTGCTGTCCTGCCCCACCCCACCCCCCAGAATA
GAATGACACCTACTCAGACAATGCGATGCAATTTCCTCATTTTATTAGGAAAGGACAGTGGGAGTGGCAC
CTTCCAGGGTCAAGGAAGGCACGGGGGAGGGGCAAACAACAGATGGCTGGCAACTAGAAGGCACAGTCGA
GGCTGATCAGCGAGCTCAGATCTTTACGTATCTTCATGCCATTCAATTTTTTGTGCTTCAAAGATATCAT
TCAGGCCTCCCGGGCGCGCCTCTAGAATTCTGGCCACGTACGATTGTAAATAAAATGTAATTTACAGTAT
AGTATTTTAATTAATATACAAATGATTTGATAATAATTCTTATTTAACTATAATATATTGTGTTGGGTTG
AATTAAAGGTCCCGGCATCCTCAAATGCATAATTTCATAGTCCCCCTTGTTGTAAGTGATGCGTATTTCT
GAATCTTTGTAAAATAGCACACAAGACTCCAACGCGTTTGGCGTTTTATTTTCTTGCTCGAGGATATCAT
GGAGATAATTAAAATGATAACCATCTCGCAAATAAATAAGTATTTTACTGTTTTCGTAACAGTTTTGTAA
TAAAAAAACCTATAAATATTCCGGATTATTCATACCGTCCCACCATCGGGCGTGCTAGCGGATCCATGAA
GGATAACACCGTGCCACTGAAATTGATTGCCCTGTTAGCGAACGGTGAATTTCACTCTGGCGAGCAGTTG
GGTGAAACGCTGGGAATGAGCCGGGCGGCTATTAATAAACACATTCAGACACTGCGTGACTGGGGCGTTG
ATGTCTTTACCGTTCCGGGTAAAGGATACAGCCTGCCTGAGCCCATCCAGTTACTTAATGCTGAACAGAT
ATTGGGTCAGCTGGATGGCGGTAGTGTAGCCGTGCTGCCAGTTATTGACTCCACGAATCAGTACCTTCTT
GATCGTATCGGAGAGCTTAAATCGGGCGATGCCTGTGTTGCAGAATACCAGCAGGCTGGCCGTGGTCGCC
GGGGGCGGAAATGGTTTTCGCCTTTTGGCGCAAACTTATATTTGTCGATGTTCTGGCGTCTGGAACAAGG
CCCGGCGGCGGCGATTGGTTTAAGTCTGGTTATCGGTATCGTGATGGCGGAAGTATTACGCAAGCTGGGA
GCAGATAAAGTTCGTGTCAAATGGCCTAATGACCTCTATCTGCAGGATCGCAAGCTGGCAGGCATTCTTG
TGGAGCTGACTGGCAAAACTGGCGATGCGGCGCAAATAGTCATTGGAGCCGGGATCAACATGGCAATGCG
CCGTGTTGAAGAGAGTGTCGTTAATCAGGGGTGGATCACGCTGCAGGAAGCGGGGATCAATCTCGATCGT
AATACGTTGGCGGCCATGCTAATACGTGAATTACGTGCTGCGTTGGAACTCTTCGAACAAGAAGGATTGG
CACCTTATCTGTCGCGCTGGGAAAAGCTGGATAATTTTATTAATCGCCCAGTGAAACTTATCATTGGTGA
TAAAGAAATATTTGGCATTTCACGCGGAATAGACAAACAGGGGGCTTTATTACTTGAGCAGGATGGAATA
ATAAAACCCTGGATGGGCGGTGAAATATCCCTGCGTAGTGCAGAAAAATAAGCTTGTCGTTGGATGGAAA
GGAAAAGAGTTCTACAGGGAAACTTGGACCCGCTTCATGGAAGACAGCTTCCCCATTGTTAACGACCAAG
AAGTGATGGATGTTTTCCTTGTTGTCAACATGCGTCCCACTAGACCCAACCGTTGTTACAAATTCCTGGC
CCAACACGCTCTGCGTTGCGACCCCGACTATGTACCTCATGACGTGATTAGGATCGTCGAGCCTTCATGG
GTGGGCAGCAACAACGAGTACCGCATCAGCCTGGCTAAGAAGGGCGGCGGCTGCCCAATAATGAACCTTC
ACTCTGAGTACACCAACTCGTTCGAACAGTTCATCGATCGTGTCATCTGGGAGAACTTCTACAAGCCCAT
CGTTTACATCGGTACCGACTCTGCTGAAGAGGAGGAAATTCTCCTTGAAGTTTCCCTGGTGTTCAAAGTA
AAGGAGTTTGCACCAGACGCACCTCTGTTCACTGGTCCGGCGTATTAAAACACGATACATTGTTATTAGT
ACATTTATTAAGCGCTAGATTCTGTGCGTTGTTGATTTACAGACAATTGTTGTACGTATTTTAATAATTC
ATTAAATTTATAATCTTTAGGGTGGTATGTTAGAGCGAAAATCAAATGATTTTCAGCGTCTTTATATCTG
AATTTAAATATTAAATCCTCAATAGATTTGTAAAATAGGTTTCGATTAGTTTCAAACAAGGGTTGTTTTT
CCGAACCGATGGCTGGACTATCTAATGGATTTTCGCTCAACGCCACAAAACTTGCCAAATCTTGTAGCAG
CAATCTAGCTTTGTCGATATTCGTTTGTGTTTTGTTTTGTAATAAAGGTTCGACGTCGTTCAAAATATTA
TGCGCTTTTGTATTTCTTTCATCACTGTCGTTAGTGTACAATTGACTCGACGTAAACACGTTAAATAAAG
CTAGCTTGGACATATTTAACATCGGGCGTGTTAGCTTTATTAGGCCGATTATCGTCGTCGTCCCAACCCT
CGTCGTTAGAAGTTGCTTCCGAAGACGATTTTGCCATAGCCACACGACGCCTATTAATTGTGTCGGCTAA
CACGTCCGCGATCAAATTTGTAGTTGAGCTTTTTGGAATTATTTCTGATTGCGGGCGTTTTTGGGCGGGT
TTCAATCTAACTGTGCCCGATTTTAATTCAGACAACACGTTAGAAAGCGATGGTGCAGGCGGTGGTAACA
TTTCAGACGGCAAATCTACTAATGGCGGCGGTGGTGGAGCTGATGATAAATCTACCATCGGTGGAGGCGC
AGGCGGGGCTGGCGGCGGAGGCGGAGGCGGAGGTGGTGGCGGTGATGCAGACGGCGGTTTAGGCTCAAAT
GTCTCTTTAGGCAACACAGTCGGCACCTCAACTATTGTACTGGTTTCGGGCGCCGTTTTTGGTTTGACCG
GTCTGAGACGAGTGCGATTTTTTTCGTTTCTAATAGCTTCCAACAATTGTTGTCTGTCGTCTAAAGGTGC
AGCGGGTTGAGGTTCCGTCGGCATTGGTGGAGCGGGCGGCAATTCAGACATCGATGGTGGTGGTGGTGGT
GGAGGCGCTGGAATGTTAGGCACGGGAGAAGGTGGTGGCGGCGGTGCCGCCGGTATAATTTGTTCTGGTT
TAGTTTGTTCGCGCACGATTGTGGGCACCGGCGCAGGCGCCGCTGGCTGCACAACGGAAGGTCGTCTGCT
TCGAGGCAGCGCTTGGGGTGGTGGCAATTCAATATTATAATTGGAATACAAATCGTAAAAATCTGCTATA
AGCATTGTAATTTCGCTATCGTTTACCGTGCCGATATTTAACAACCGCTCAATGTAAGCAATTGTATTGT
AAAGAGATTGTCTCAAGCTCCGCACGCCGATAACAAGCCTTTTCATTTTTACTACAGCATTGTAGTGGCG
AGACACTTCGCTGTCGTCGACTCGAGTTCTATAGTGTCACCTAAATCGTATGTGTATGATACATAAGGTT
ATGTATTAATTGTAGCCGCGTTCTAACGACAATATGTCCATATGGTGCACTCTCAGTACAATCTGCTCTG
ATGCCGCATAGTTAAGCCAGCCCCGACACCCGCCAACACCCGCTGACGCGCCCTGACGGGCTTGTCTGCT
CCCGGCATCCGCTTACAGACAAGCTGTGACCGTCTCCGGGAGCTGCATGTGTCAGAGGTTTTCACCGTCA
TCACCGAAACGCGCGAGAGGAAAGGGCCTCGTGATACGCCTATTTTTATAGGTTAATGTCATGATAATAA
TGGTTTCTTAGACGTCAGGTGGCACTTTTCGGGGAAATGTGCGCGGAACCCCTATTTGTTTATTTTTCTA
AATACATTCAAATATGTATCCGCTCATGAGACAATAACCCTGATAAATGCTTCAATAATATTGAAAAAGG
AAGAGTATGAGTATTCAACATTTCCGTGTCGCCCTTATTCCCTTTTTTGCGGCATTTTGCCTTCCTGTTT
TTGCTCACCCAGAAACGCTGGTGAAAGTAAAAGATGCTGAAGATCAGTTGGGTGCACGAGTGGGTTACAT
CGAACTGGATCTCAACAGCGGTAAGATCCTTGAGAGTTTTCGCCCCGAAGAACGTTTTCCAATGATGAGC
ACTTTTAAAGTTCTGCTATGTGGCGCGGTATTATCCCGTATTGACGCCGGGCAAGAGCAACTCGGTCGCC
GCATACACTATTCTCAGAATGACTTGGTTGAGTACTCACCAGTCACAGAAAAGCATCTTACGGATGGCAT
GACAGTAAGAGAATTATGCAGTGCTGCCATAACCATGAGTGATAACACTGCGGCCAACTTACTTCTGACA
ACGATCGGAGGACCGAAGGAGCTAACCGCTTTTTTGCACAACATGGGGGATCATGTAACTCGCCTTGATC
GTTGGGAACCGGAGCTGAATGAAGCCATACCAAACGACGAGCGTGACACCACGATGCCTGTAGCAATGGC
AACAACGTTGCGCAAACTATTAACTGGCGAACTACTTACTCTAGCTTCCCGGCAACAATTAATAGACTGG
ATGGAGGCGGATAAAGTTGCAGGACCACTTCTGCGCTCGGCCCTTCCGGCTGGCTGGTTTATTGCTGATA
AATCTGGAGCCGGTGAGCGTGGGTCTCGCGGTATCATTGCAGCACTGGGGCCAGATGGTAAGCCCTCCCG
TATCGTAGTTATCTACACGACGGGGAGTCAGGCAACTATGGATGAACGAAATAGACAGATCGCTGAGATA
GGTGCCTCACTGATTAAGCATTGGTAACTGTCAGACCAAGTTTACTCATATATACTTTAGATTGATTTAA
AACTTCATTTTTAATTTAAAAGGATCTAGGTGAAGATCCTTTTTGATAATCTCATGACCAAAATCCCTTA
ACGTGAGTTTTCGTTCCACTGAGCGTCAGACCCCGTAGAAAAGATCAAAGGATCTTCTTGAGATCCTTTT
TTTCTGCGCGTAATCTGCTGCTTGCAAACAAAAAAACCACCGCTACCAGCGGTGGTTTGTTTGCCGGATC
AAGAGCTACCAACTCTTTTTCCGAAGGTAACTGGCTTCAGCAGAGCGCAGATACCAAATACTGTCCTTCT
AGTGTAGCCGTAGTTAGGCCACCACTTCAAGAACTCTGTAGCACCGCCTACATACCTCGCTCTGCTAATC
CTGTTACCAGTGGCTGCTGCCAGTGGCGATAAGTCGTGTCTTACCGGGTTGGACTCAAGACGATAGTTAC
CGGATAAGGCGCAGCGGTCGGGCTGAACGGGGGGTTCGTGCACACAGCCCAGCTTGGAGCGAACGACCTA
CACCGAACTGAGATACCTACAGCGTGAGCATTGAGAAAGCGCCACGCTTCCCGAAGGGAGAAAGGCGGAC
AGGTATCCGGTAAGCGGCAGGGTCGGAACAGGAGAGCGCACGAGGGAGCTTCCAGGGGGAAACGCCTGGT
ATCTTTATAGTCCTGTCGGGTTTCGCCACCTCTGACTTGAGCGTCGATTTTTGTGATGCTCGTCAGGGGG
GCGGAGCCTATGGAAAAACGCCAGCAACGCGGCCTTTTTACGGTTCCTGGCCTTTTGCTGGCCTTTTGCT
CACATGTTCTTTCCTGCGTTATCCCCTGATTCTGTGGATAACCGTATTACCGCCTTTGAGTGAGCTGATA
CCGCTCGCCGCAGCCGAACGACCGAGCGCAGCGAGTCAGTGAGCGAGGAAGCGGAAGAGCGCCCAATACG
CAAACCGCCTCTCCCCGCGCGTTGGCCGATTCATTAATGCAGGTTAACCTGGCTTATCGAAATTAATACG
ACTCACTATAGGGAGACCGGCAGATCGATCTGTCGA
Features (pLannotate 1.2.2; 20 found; start..end, strand, type, name):
    447..773     +  CDS            Y005_NPVAC: Protein predicted: Swiss-Prot protein existence level 4. From Autographa californica nuclear polyhedrosis virus (AcMNPV).
    757..1386    +  CDS            LEF-2: LEF2_NPVAC - Experimental evidence at protein level: Swiss-Prot protein existence level 1. Plays an essential role in viral DNA replication. Does not seem to participate in the initiation step but is rather important for the amplification of DNA. Also required for expression from the vp39 and polh promoters. From Autographa californica nuclear polyhedrosis virus (AcMNPV).
   1265..2092    +  misc_recomb    baculovirus recombination region (lef2/ORF603): contains ORF603 and part of lef2
   2099..2306    -  polyA_signal   bGH poly(A) signal: bovine growth hormone polyadenylation signal
   2422..2531    -  promoter       p10 promoter: baculovirus promoter for expression in insect cells
   2521..2628    -  CDS            P26 (fragment): POXIN_NPVOP - Protein inferred from homology: Swiss-Prot protein existence level 3. Nuclease that cleaves host 2',3'-cGAMP. From Orgyia pseudotsugata multicapsid polyhedrosis virus (OpMNPV).
   2656..2747    +  promoter       polyhedrin promoter: polh from Autographa californica; promoter for the baculovirus polyhedrin gene
   2796..3761    +  CDS            BirA: E. coli biotin protein ligase; birA
   3760..4245    +  CDS            PH (fragment): PYHD_NPVAC - Also known as P29, POLH. Experimental evidence at protein level: Swiss-Prot protein existence level 1. Major component of the virus occlusion bodies which are large proteinaceous structures termed polyhedra. These structures serve as the protective package for the virus particles outside the infected host and allow natural transmission of virus between insect hosts, assisting persistence in the environment. Forms the paracrystalline lattice of polyhedra and interacts with enveloped virions as well as other accessory molecules and structures to form a mature viral occlusion body. F
   4249..4621    +  3'UTR          polyhedrin 3' UTR: 3' UTR from the Autographa californica nucleopolyhedrovirus polyhedrin gene (Suzuki et al., 2006)
   4687..5691    -  CDS            P61 (fragment): P78_NPVAC - Experimental evidence at protein level: Swiss-Prot protein existence level 1. Plays a role in the transport of the nucleocapsids from the cytoplasm toward the host nucleus together with the host actin- polymerizing Arp2/3 complex. From Autographa californica nuclear polyhedrosis virus (AcMNPV).
   5698..5716    -  promoter       SP6 promoter: promoter for bacteriophage SP6 RNA polymerase
   5779..5830    -  misc_feature   bom (fragment): basis of mobility region from pBR322
   5932..5967    -  CDS            rop (fragment): Rop protein, which maintains plasmids at low copy number; rop
   6062..6166    +  promoter       AmpR promoter: bla
   6167..7027    +  CDS            AmpR: β-lactamase; bla; confers resistance to ampicillin, carbenicillin, and related antibiotics
   7198..7786    +  rep_origin     ori: high-copy-number ColE1/pMB1/pBR322/pUC origin of replication
   7969..8022    +  CDS            lacI (fragment): lac repressor; lacI; The lac repressor binds to the lac operator to inhibit transcription in E. coli. This inhibition can be relieved by adding lactose or isopropyl-β-D-thiogalactopyranoside (IPTG).
   8044..8062    +  promoter       T7 promoter: promoter for bacteriophage T7 RNA polymerase
   8082..418     -  CDS            Y004_NPVAC (fragment) (across the origin): Protein predicted: Swiss-Prot protein existence level 4. From Autographa californica nuclear polyhedrosis virus (AcMNPV).
