[The description below was written by a language model from this plasmid's Addgene catalogue record and pLannotate feature annotations shown in this document.]
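Description:
pDW446 is a baculovirus transfer vector for insect-cell expression, built on the dual-promoter p2Bac backbone. It is deposited as an empty backbone into which a gene of interest is placed by restriction cloning. It replicates in E. coli from a high-copy ColE1/pUC-type origin and is selected with ampicillin through the bla gene. Small remnants of bom, rop and lacI, along with T7 and SP6 promoters, are also annotated in the bacterial portion. The catalogue lists the backbone as about 9.5 kb, whereas the annotated depositor sequence is 8,086 nt, so the two sizes do not agree.

The expression region holds two divergently oriented late baculovirus promoters. The polyhedrin promoter drives E. coli BirA, the biotin protein ligase, and is followed by a fragment of the polyhedrin coding sequence and the polyhedrin 3' UTR. On the opposite strand, the p10 promoter is paired with a bovine growth hormone polyadenylation signal. This is presumably the cassette that receives the protein of interest, fused at its C-terminus to a biotin acceptor peptide (BAP). However, the BAP itself and the cloning sites are not annotated in the feature table, so this placement is an inference. The cassettes are flanked by AcMNPV sequences, namely the lef2/ORF603 recombination region on one side and a P78 (ORF1629-region) fragment on the other. These provide homology for recombination into the polyhedrin locus of baculovirus DNA.

The resulting recombinant virus co-produces the BAP-tagged target and BirA in Spodoptera frugiperda cells. The ligase can therefore attach biotin site-specifically to the tag in vivo. The biotinylated protein should be suitable for avidin- or streptavidin-based capture and detection.
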