Addgene plasmid #8844: pDW446
Purpose: (Empty Backbone)
Depositing lab: David Waugh. Depositing organization: National Cancer Institute (NCI). Publication: Site-specific, enzymatic biotinylation of recombinant proteins in Spodoptera frugiperda cells using biotin acceptor peptides. Duffy S, Tsao KL, Waugh DS. Anal Biochem. 1998 Sep 10. 262(2):122-8. 10.1006/abio.1998.2770 PubMed 9750126.
Backbone
  Vector backbone: p2Bac
  Backbone manufacturer: Invitrogen
  Backbone size (bp): 9500
  Vector type: Insect Expression
  Tag / fusion protein: biotin acceptor peptide (C terminal on backbone)
Growth in bacteria
  Bacterial resistance: Ampicillin, 100 μg/mL
  Growth temperature: 37°C
  Growth strain: DH5alpha
  Copy number: High Copy
Gene/Insert
  Cloning method: Restriction Enzyme
Terms and licenses: Academic/Nonprofit Terms; Industry Terms: Not Available to Industry
Depositor comments: This baculovirus transfer vector enables a protein of interest to be produced with a biotin acceptor peptide (BAP) fused to its C-terminus in Spodoptera frugiperda cells. Also produces BirA.
How to cite: pDW446 was a gift from David Waugh (Addgene plasmid # 8844 ; http://n2t.net/addgene:8844 ; RRID:Addgene_8844)
