>Addgene plasmid #8844 | pDW446 | addgene partial sequence | sequence record 17313 | 8844 with T7
CCTTCCTCCGTGTGGCCGACACGTCGAGCGGGTGGTCGATGACCAGCGGCGTGCCGCACGCGACGCACAA
GTATCTGTACACCGAATGATCGTCGGGCGAAGGCACGTCGGCCTCCAAGTGGCAATATTGGCAAATTCGA
AAATATATACAGTTGGGTTGTTTGCGCATATCTATCGTGGCGTTGGGCATGTACGTCCGAACGTTGATTT
GCATGCAAGCCGAAATTAAATCATTGCGATTAGTGCGATTAAAACGTTGTACATCCTCGCTTTTAATCAT
GCCGTCGATTAAATCGCGCAATCGAGTCAAGTGATCAAAGTGTGGAATAATGTTTTCTTTGTATTCCCGA
GTCAAGCGCAGCGCGTATTTTAACAAACTAGCCATCTTGTAAGTTAGTTTCATTTAATGCAACTTTATCC
AATAATATATTATGTATCGCACGTCAAGAATTAACAATGCGCCCGTTGTCGCATCTCAACACGACTATGA
TAGAGATCAAATAAAGCGCGAATTAAATAGCTTGCGACGCAACGTGCACGATCTGTGCACGCGTTCCGGC
ACGAGCTTTGATTGTAATAAGTTTTTACGAAGCGATGACATGACCCCCGTAGTGACAACGATCACGCCCA
AAAGAACTGCCGACTACAAAATTACCGAGTATGTCGGTGACGTTAAAACTATTAAGCCATCCAATCGACC
GTTAGTCGAATC
